Addgene plasmid #17655: Lac-I-SceI-Tet
Depositing lab: Tom Misteli. Depositing organization: National Cancer Institute (NCI). Publication: Positional stability of single double-strand breaks in mammalian cells. Soutoglou E, Dorn JF, Sengupta K, Jasin M, Nussenzweig A, Ried T, Danuser G, Misteli T. Nat Cell Biol. 2007 Jun . 9(6):675-82. 10.1038/ncb1591 PubMed 17486118.
Backbone
  Vector backbone: pBluescript
  Backbone manufacturer: Stratagene
  Backbone size w/o insert (bp): 3000
  Vector type: Bacterial Expression
Growth in bacteria
  Bacterial resistance: Ampicillin, 100 μg/mL
  Growth temperature: 30°C
  Growth strain: Stbl3
  Growth instructions: 30 degrees, Stbl3
  Copy number: High Copy
Gene/Insert
  Gene/Insert name: lac I-SceI tet (alt names: lac operator; tet operator)
  Cloning method: Restriction Enzyme
  Sequencing primers: 5′ T7; 3′ T3
Terms and licenses: Academic/Nonprofit Terms; Industry Terms: Not Available to Industry
Depositor comments: The 256 lac operator repeats (XhoI fragment) and the 96 tet operator repeats (XhoI –SacII fragment) from the p16PCbeta plasmid (gift from D. Spector) were cloned into pBluescript. Between the two fragments a single 18nt I-SceI site was inserted (SalI). lac operator repeat: tggaattgtgagcggataacaatt tet operator repeat: tccctatcagtgatagaga This plasmid is not stable in bacteria. Every bacterial stock made will contain correct and incorrect bacteria and when bacteria are grown, you will get colonies which contain the correct plasmid and others which contain recombinant versions. If you check multiple colonies (10-20) in the samples after streaking out a stab, you should find correct ones. The recipient will need to grow the bacteria, isolate individual colonies check them, and make a prep from the correct one. We recommend processing the stab and screening colonies immediately upon receipt.
How to cite: Lac-I-SceI-Tet was a gift from Tom Misteli (Addgene plasmid # 17655 ; http://n2t.net/addgene:17655 ; RRID:Addgene_17655)
