[The description below was written by a language model from this plasmid's Addgene catalogue record.]
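Description:
Lac-I-SceI-Tet is a pBluescript-based plasmid (a roughly 3 kb high-copy bacterial cloning backbone) maintained under ampicillin selection. Although catalogued as a bacterial expression vector, the record describes no expressed gene. The payload is a purely structural DNA array: 256 tandem lac operator repeats and 96 tandem tet operator repeats, both taken from the p16PCbeta plasmid and cloned by restriction digestion. A single 18-nucleotide recognition site for the homing endonuclease I-SceI sits between the two arrays. The T7 and T3 primer sites of the backbone flank the insert. No mammalian promoter, selection marker or reporter is listed, and no feature table accompanies the entry, so the overall size and the exact element layout cannot be stated.

The design places one defined, inducible double-strand break site between two operator arrays that can be seen separately. Operator arrays of this kind are normally visualised by expressing fluorescent fusions of the Lac repressor and Tet repressor, which bind their cognate repeats and mark each side of the I-SceI site as a distinct spot. I-SceI expression then cuts between the arrays, so the two broken ends can be followed in living cells. This fits the associated publication, which examined the positional stability of single double-strand breaks in mammalian cells.

The depositor notes that the highly repetitive insert is unstable in bacteria. Any culture contains a mixture of intact and recombined plasmids, so individual colonies have to be screened to recover the correct full-length version. A recombination-deficient host strain is specified for propagation.
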