>Addgene plasmid #17655 | Lac-I-SceI-Tet | addgene partial sequence | sequence record 176247 | Addgene partial NGS Result
GTGATAGAGAAAAGTGAAAGTCGAGTTTACCACTCCCTATCAGTGATAGAGAAAAGTGAAAGTCGAGTTT
ACCACTCCCTATCAGTGATAGAGAAAAGTGAAAGTCGAGTTTACCACTCCCTATCAGTGATAGAGAAAAG
TGAAAGTCGAGTTTACCACTCCCTATCAGTGATAGAGAAAAGTGAAAGTCGAGTTTACCACTCCCTATCA
GTGATAGAGAAAAGTGAAAGTCGAGTTTACCACTCCCTATCAGTGATAGAGAAAAGTGAAAGTCGAGTTT
ACCACTCCCTATCAGTGATAGAGAAAAGTGAAAGTCGAGTTTACCACTCCCTATCAGTGATAGAGAAAAG
TGAAAGTCGAGTTTACCACTCCCTATCAGTGATAGAGAAAAGTGAAAGTCGAGTTTACCACTCCCTATCA
GTGATAGAGAAAAGTGAAAGTCGTCGACCGGGTCGAGGTAGGCGTGTACGGTGGGAGGCCTATATAAGCA
GAGCTCGTTTAGTGAACCGTCAGATCGCCTGGAGACGCCATCCACGCTGTTTTGACCTCCATAGAAGACA
CCGGGACCGATCCAGCCTCCGCGGTGGAGCTCCAGCTTTTGTTCCCTTTAGTGAGGGTTAATTGCGCGCT
TGGCGTAATCATGGTCATAGCTGTTTCCTGTGTGAAATTGTTATCCGCTCACAATTCCACACAACATACG
AGCCGGAAGCATAAAGTGTAAAGCCTGGGGTGCCTAATGAGTGAGCTAACTCACATTAATTGCGTTGCGC
TCACTGCCCGCTTTCCAGTCGGGAAACCTGTCGTGCCAGCTGCATTAATGAATCGGCCAACGCGCGGGGA
GAGGCGGTTTGCGTATTGGGCGCTCTTCCGCTTCCTCGCTCACTGACTCGCTGCGCTCGGTCGTTCGGCT
GCGGCGAGCGGTATCAGCTCACTCAAAGGCGGTAATACGGTTATCCACAGAATCAGGGGATAACGCAGGA
AAGAACATGTGAGCAAAAGGCCAGCAAAAGGCCAGGAACCGTAAAAAGGCCGCGTTGCTGGCGTTTTTCC
ATAGGCTCCGCCCCCCTGACGAGCATCACAAAAATCGACGCTCAAGTCAGAGGTGGCGAAACCCGACAGG
ACTATAAAGATACCAGGCGTTTCCCCCTGGAAGCTCCCTCGTGCGCTCTCCTGTTCCGACCCTGCCGCTT
ACCGGATACCTGTCCGCCTTTCTCCCTTCGGGAAGCGTGGCGCTTTCTCATAGCTCACGCTGTAGGTATC
TCAGTTCGGTGTAGGTCGTTCGCTCCAAGCTGGGCTGTGTGCACGAACCCCCCGTTCAGCCCGACCGCTG
CGCCTTATCCGGTAACTATCGTCTTGAGTCCAACCCGGTAAGACACGACTTATCGCCACTGGCAGCAGCC
ACTGGTAACAGGATTAGCAGAGCGAGGTATGTAGGCGGTGCTACAGAGTTCTTGAAGTGGTGGCCTAACT
ACGGCTACACTAGAAGAACAGTATTTGGTATCTGCGCTCTGCTGAAGCCAGTTACCTTCGGAAAAAGAGT
TGGTAGCTCTTGATCCGGCAAACAAACCACCGCTGGTAGCGGTGGTTTTTTTGTTTGCAAGCAGCAGATT
ACGCGCAGAAAAAAAGGATCTCAAGAAGATCCTTTGATCTTTTCTACGGGGTCTGACGCTCAGTGGAACG
AAAACTCACGTTAAGGGATTTTGGTCATGAGATTATCAAAAAGGATCTTCACCTAGATCCTTTTAAATTA
AAAATGAAGTTTTAAATCAATCTAAAGTATATATGAGTAAACTTGGTCTGACAGTTACCAATGCTTAATC
AGTGAGGCACCTATCTCAGCGATCTGTCTATTTCGTTCATCCATAGTTGCCTGACTCCCCGTCGTGTAGA
TAACTACGATACGGGAGGGCTTACCATCTGGCCCCAGTGCTGCAATGATACCGCGAGACCCACGCTCACC
GGCTCCAGATTTATCAGCAATAAACCAGCCAGCCGGAAGGGCCGAGCGCAGAAGTGGTCCTGCAACTTTA
TCCGCCTCCATCCAGTCTATTAATTGTTGCCGGGAAGCTAGAGTAAGTAGTTCGCCAGTTAATAGTTTGC
GCAACGTTGTTGCCATTGCTACAGGCATCGTGGTGTCACGCTCGTCGTTTGGTATGGCTTCATTCAGCTC
CGGTTCCCAACGATCAAGGCGAGTTACATGATCCCCCATGTTGTGCAAAAAAGCGGTTAGCTCCTTCGGT
CCTCCGATCGTTGTCAGAAGTAAGTTGGCCGCAGTGTTATCACTCATGGTTATGGCAGCACTGCATAATT
CTCTTACTGTCATGCCATCCGTAAGATGCTTTTCTGTGACTGGTGAGTACTCAACCAAGTCATTCTGAGA
ATAGTGTATGCGGCGACCGAGTTGCTCTTGCCCGGCGTCAATACGGGATAATACCGCGCCACATAGCAGA
ACTTTAAAAGTGCTCATCATTGGAAAACGTTCTTCGGGGCGAAAACTCTCAAGGATCTTACCGCTGTTGA
GATCCAGTTCGATGTAACCCACTCGTGCACCCAACTGATCTTCAGCATCTTTTACTTTCACCAGCGTTTC
TGGGTGAGCAAAAACAGGAAGGCAAAATGCCGCAAAAAAGGGAATAAGGGCGACACGGAAATGTTGAATA
CTCATACTCTTCCTTTTTCAATATTATTGAAGCATTTATCAGGGTTATTGTCTCATGAGCGGATACATAT
TTGAATGTATTTAGAAAAATAAACAAATAGGGGTTCCGCGCACATTTCCCCGAAAAGTGCCACCTG
[124 nt withheld, positions 2797-2920]
C
[91 nt withheld, positions 2922-3012]
A
[49 nt withheld, positions 3014-3062]
CCTTTGACGTTGGAGTCCACGTTCTTT
[37 nt withheld, positions 3090-3126]
ACCCTATCTCGGTCTATTCTTTTGATTTATAAGGGATTTTGCCGATTTCGGCCTATTGGTTAAAAAAATG
AGCTGATTTAACAAAAATTTAACGCGAATTTTAACAAAATATTAACGCTTACAATTTCCATTCGCCATTC
AGGCTGCGCAACTGTTGGGAAGGGCGATCGGTGCGGGCCTCTTCGCTATTACGCCAGCTGGCGAAAGGGG
GATGTGCTGCAAGGCGATTAAGTTGGGTAACGCCAGGGTTTTCCCAGTCACGACGTTGTAAAACGACGGC
CAGTGAGCGCGCGTAATACGACTCACTATAGGGCGAATTGGGTACCGGGCCCCCCCTCGAGGGATCGAGG
AATTCCACATGTGGAATTGTGAGCGGATAACAATTTGTGGCCACATGTGGAATTGTGAGCGGATAACAAT
TTGTGGCCACATGTGGAATTGTGAGCGGATAACAATTTGTGGCCACATGTGGAATTGTGAGCGGATAACA
ATTTGTGGCCACATGTGGAATTGTGAGCGGATAACAATTTGTGGCCACATGTGGAATTGTGAGCGGATAA
CAATTTGTGGCCACATGTGGAATTGTGAGCGGATAACAATTTGTGGCCACATGTGGAATTGTGAGCGGAT
AACAATTTGTGGAATTCGGCGCCTCTAGAGTCGAGGAATTCCACATGTGGAATTGTGAGCGGATAACAAT
TTGTGGCCACATGTGGAATTGTGAGCGGATAACAATTTGTGGCCACATGTGGAATTG
